>Addgene plasmid #54195 | mEmerald-MyosinIIC-N-18 | depositor partial sequence | sequence record 84344 | insert sequence
CAGATCCGCTAGCACCGCCACCATGGCTGCAGTGACCATGTCCGTGTCTGGGAGGAAGGTAGCCTCCAGG
CCAGGCCCGGTGCCTGAGGCAGCCCAATCGTTCCTCTACGCGCCCCGGACGCCAAATGTAGGTGGCCCTG
GAGGGCCACAGGTGGAGTGGACAGCCCGGCGCATGGTGTGGGTGCCCTCGGAACTGCATGGGTTCGAGGC
AGCAGCCCTGCGGGATGAAGGGGAGGAGGAGGCAGAAGTGGAGCTGGCGGAGAGTGGGCGCCGCCTGCGG
CTGCCCAGGGACCAGATCCAGCGCATGAACCCACCCAAGTTCAGCAAGGCAGAAGATATGGCTGAGCTCA
CCTGCCTCAACGAGGCCTCGGTCCTGCACAACCTGCGAGAACGCTACTACTCCGGGCTCATTTATACCTA
CTCTGGCCTCTTCTGTGTGGTCATTAACCCATACAAGCAGCTGCCCATCTACACGGAGGCCATTGTTGAA
ATGTACCGGGGCAAGAAGCGCCATGAGGTGCCACCTCACGTGTATGCTGTGACGGAGGGCGCGTACCGCA
GCATGCTTCAGGATCGTGAGGATCAATCCATTCTCTGCACGGGAGAGTCTGGCGCTGGGAAGACGGAGAA
CACCAAGAAGGTCATCCAGTACCTGGCCCATGTGGCATCATCTCCAAAGGGCAGGAAGGAGCCTGGTGTC
CCTGCCTCCGTCAGCACCATGTCTTATGGGGAGCTAGAGCGTCAGCTTCTTCAAGCCAACCCCATCCTAG
AGGCCTTTGGCAATGCCAAGACAGTGAAGAACGACAACTCTTCCCGATTTGGCAAATTCATCCGCATCAA
CTTTGATATTGCTGGCTACATCGTGGGAGCAAACATCGAGACCTATCTGTTGGAGAAGTCCCGGGCCATC
AGACAGGCCAAGGATGAATGCAGCTTCCATATCTTCTACCAGCTGCTAGGGGGCGCTGGGGAGCAGCTAA
AAGCTGACCTCCTTCTGGAGCCCTGTTCCCATTATCGCTTCCTGACCAATGGGCCCTCATCGTCCCCGGG
CCAGGAGCGTGAGTTATTCCAGGAGACCCTGGAGTCCCTGCGTGTGCTGGGCCTCCTCCCAGAAGAGATC
ACTGCCATGCTGCGCACTGTCTCTGCTGTCCTCCAGTTTGGCAACATTGTCCTGAAGAAAGAGCGCAATA
CGGACCAAGCCACCATGCCTGACAACACAGCTGCCCAGAAGCTTTGCCGCCTCTTGGGACTCGGAGTGAC
CGACTTCTCCAGAGCCCTTCTCACACCCCGCATCAAAGTGGGCCGAGATTATGTTCAGAAAGCACAAACC
AAGGAGCAGGCTGACTTTGCGCTGGAGGCTCTGGCCAAAGCTACCTATGAGCGCCTGTTCCGCTGGCTGG
TTCTGCGGCTCAACCGTGCCCTGGACAGAAGCCCGCGGCAGGGTGCCTCCTTCCTGGGCATCCTGGACAT
CGCGGGCTTTGAGATCTTCCAGCTGAACTCCTTCGAGCAGCTGTGCATCAACTACACCAACGAGAAGCTA
CAGCAGCTATTCAACCACACCATGTTCGTGCTGGAGCAGGAGGAGTACCAGCGAGAGGGCATCCCCTGGA
CCTTCCTAGACTTCGGGTTGGACCTGCAACCTTGCATCGACCTCATTGAGCGTCCGGCCAACCCTCCAGG
TCTCCTGGCCCTGCTGGACGAGGAGTGCTGGTTCCCCAAGGCCACGGACAAGTCTTTTGTGGAGAAGGTC
GCCCAGGAGCAGGGCAGCCACCCCAAATTCCAGCGCCCCAGGAACCTGCGAGATCAGGCCGACTTCAGCG
TCCTGCACTACGCCGGCAAGGTTGACTACAAAGCCAGTGAGTGGCTGATGAAGAACATGGACCCACTGAA
TGACAATGTGGCCGCCTTGCTTCACCAGAGCACGGATCGTCTCACAGCTGAGATCTGGAAGGATGTGGAG
GGCATCGTGGGGCTGGAGCAAGTAAGCAGCCTTGGAGATGGCCCACCGGGAGGCCGCCCCCGCCGTGGAA
TGTTTCGGACTGTGGGGCAGCTCTACAAAGAATCCCTGAGCCGCCTCATGGCCACGCTCAGCAACACCAA
CCCTAGTTTTGTCCGCTGCATCGTTCCCAATCATGAGAAGAGGGCTGGAAAGCTGGAGCCGCGCCTGGTG
CTGGACCAACTCCGTTGTAACGGGGTCCTCGAGGGTATACGCATCTGTCGCCAAGGCTTCCCCAACCGCA
TCCTCTTCCAGGAGTTCCGACAGCGCTATGAAATCCTCACCCCGAACGCTATTCCCAAGGGCTTCATGGA
CGGCAAACAGGCCTGTGAGAAGATGATCCAGGCCCTGGAGCTAGACCCCAACCTGTACCGTGTTGGCCAA
AGCAAGATCTTCTTCCGGGCAGGGGTCCTGGCCCAGCTGGAGGAGGAGCGGGACCTGAAAGTCACCGACA
TCATAGTGTCTTTCCAGGCAGCGGCACGGGGCTACCTGGCCCGTAGGGCTTTCCAGAGACGGCAGCAGCA
GCAGAGTGCTCTGAGGGTGATGCAGAGAAACTGTGCTGCCTACCTCAAGCTCAGGAACTGGCAGTGGTGG
AGGCTGTTCATCAAGGTGAAGCCCCTGCTGCAGGTGACACGGCAGGATGAGGTGCTGCAGGCGCGCGCCC
AGGAGCTGCAGAAAGTTCAGGAGCTGCAGCAGCAGAGCGCTCGTGAAGTGGGGGAACTGCAGGGTCGAGT
GGCACAGCTAGAGGAGGAGCGCACGCGCCTGGCTGAGCAGCTTCGAGCAGAAGCCGAGCTCTGCTCTGAG
GCCGAGGAGACGCGGGCGCGACTGGCTGCCCGGAAGCAGGAGCTGGAGCTGGTGGTGACAGAGCTGGAGG
CACGAGTGGGCGAGGAAGAAGAGTGCAGCCGGCAGCTGCAGAGTGAGAAGAAGAGGCTGCAGCAGCATAT
CCAGGAGCTAGAGAGCCACCTGGAAGCTGAGGAGGGTGCCCGGCAGAAGCTACAGCTGGAGAAGGTGACC
ACAGAGGCCAAGATGAAGAAATTTGAGGAGGACCTGCTGCTCCTGGAGGACCAGAATTCCAAGCTGAGCA
AGGAGCGGAGGCTGCTGGAGGAGCGGCTGGCTGAGTTCTCCTCACAGGCAGCAGAAGAGGAAGAGAAAGT
CAAAAGTCTCAACAAGCTGAGGCTCAAATATGAAGCCACAATCTCAGACATGGAAGACCGGCTGAAGAAG
GAGGAGAAGGGACGCCAGGAACTAGAGAAGCTGAAGCGACGGCTGGACGGGGAGAGCTCAGAGCTTCAGG
AGCAGATGGTGGAGCAGAAGCAGAGGGCAGAGGAACTGCTCGCACAGCTGGGCCGCAAGGAGGATGAGCT
GCAGGCCGCCCTGCTCAGGGCAGAGGAAGAGGGTGGTGCCCGTGCCCAGTTGCTCAAGTCCCTGCGAGAG
GCACAGGCTGGCCTTGCTGAGGCTCAGGAGGACCTGGAAGCTGAGCGGGTAGCCAGGGCCAAGGCGGAGA
AGCAGCGCCGGGACCTGGGCGAGGAGTTGGAGGCCCTACGTGGGGAGCTCGAGGACACTCTGGATTCCAC
CAACGCCCAGCAGGAGCTGCGGTCCAAGAGGGAGCAGGAGGTGACAGAGCTGAAGAAAGCATTGGAAGAG
GAGTCCCGTGCCCATGAGGTGTCCATGCAGGAGCTGAGACAGAGGCATAGCCAGGCACTGGTGGAGATGG
CCGAGCAGTTGGAGCAAGCCCGGAGGGGCAAAGGTGTGTGGGAGAAGACTCGGCTATCCCTGGAGGCTGA
GGTGTCCGAGCTGAAGGCCGAGCTGAGCAGCCTGCAGACCTCGAGACAGGAGGGTGAGCAGAAGAGGCGC
CGCCTGGAGTCCCAGCTACAGGAGGTCCAGGGCCGATCCAGTGATTCGGAGCGGGCTCGGTCTGAGGCTG
CTGAGAAGCTGCAGAGAGCCCAGGCGGAACTTGAGAGCGTGTCCACAGCCCTGAGTGAGGCGGAGTCCAA
AGCCATCAGGCTGGGCAAGGAGCTGAGCAGTGCAGAGTCCCAGCTGCATGACACCCAGGAACTGCTTCAG
GAGGAGACCAGGGCAAAGCTGGCCTTGGGGTCCCGTGTGCGTGCCCTAGAGGCCGAGGCGGCGGGGCTTC
GGGAGCAGATGGAAGAGGAGGTGGTTGCCAGGGAACGGGCTGGCCGGGAGCTGCAGAGCACGCAGGCCCA
GCTCTCTGAATGGCGGCGCCGCCAGGAAGAAGAGGCTGCGGTGCTGGAGGCTGGGGAGGAGGCTCGGCGC
CGTGCAGCCCGGGAGGCAGAGACCCTGACCCAGCGCCTGGCAGAAAAGACTGAGGCTGTAGAACGACTGG
AGCGAGCCCGGCGCCGACTGCAGCAGGAGTTGGACGATGCCACTGTGGATCTGGGGCAGCAGAAGCAGCT
CCTGAGCACACTGGAGAAGAAGCAGCGGAAATTTGACCAGCTCCTGGCAGAGGAGAAGGCTGCAGTTCTA
CGGGCTGTGGAAGACCGTGAACGGATAGAGGCCGAAGGCCGGGAGCGAGAGGCCCGGGCCCTGTCGCTGA
CCCGGGCCCTGGAAGAGGAGCAGGAGGCCCGGGAGGAGCTGGAGAGGCAGAACCGTGCTCTGAGGGCTGA
GCTGGAAGCACTGCTGAGCAGCAAGGATGACGTGGGCAAGAACGTGCACGAGCTGGAGCGAGCCCGTAAG
GCGGCTGAACAGGCAGCCAGTGACCTGCGGACACAGGTGACAGAATTGGAGGATGAGCTGACAGCCGCAG
AGGATGCCAAGCTGCGCCTGGAGGTGACTGTGCAGGCTCTGAAGGCTCAACATGAACGCGACCTGCAGGG
CCGCGATGATGCCGGTGAGGAGAGGCGGAGGCAGCTGGCCAAGCAGCTAAGAGACGCAGAGGTAGAGCGC
GATGAGGAACGGAAGCAGAGGGCACTGGCTATGGCTGCCCGCAAGAAGCTGGAGCTGGAACTGGAGGAGT
TGAAGGCGCAGACATCTGCTGCTGGGCAGGGCAAGGAAGAGGCAGTGAAGCAGCTGAAGAAGATGCAGGT
CCAGATGAAGGAGCTGTGGCGGGAGGTAGAGGAGACGCGTAGCTCCCGCGACGAGATGTTTACCCTGAGC
AGGGAAAATGAGAAGAAGCTCAAGGGGCTGGAAGCTGAGGTGCTGCGTCTGCAAGAGGAACTTGCTGCCT
CAGACCGAGCCCGGAGGCAGGCCCAGCAAGACAGAGACGAGATGGCAGAGGAGGTGGCCAGTGGCAATCT
TAGCAAGGCAGCCACCCTGGAGGAAAAACGGCAGCTGGAGGGGCGACTGAGCCAGTTGGAAGAGGAGCTG
GAGGAAGAACAGAACAACTCGGAGCTGCTCAAGGACCATTACCGAAAGCTAGTGCTACAGGTCGAGTCCC
TCACCACAGAACTGTCTGCCGAACGAAGTTTCTCAGCCAAGGCCGAGAGTGGACGGCAGCAGCTGGAGCG
GCAGATCCAGGAACTGCGGGCCCGCTTGGGTGAAGAGGATGCTGGAGCCCGAGCCAGGCAGAAAATGCTG
ATCGCTGCTCTGGAGTCTAAACTGGCCCAGGCAGAGGAGCAGCTGGAGCAGGAGAGCAGGGAGCGCATCC
TCTCTGGCAAGCTGGTACGCAGAGCTGAGAAGCGGCTGAAGGAGGTAGTTCTTCAGGTGGATGAAGAGCG
CAGGGTGGCTGACCAGGTCCGGGACCAGCTGGAGAAAAGCAACCTCCGGCTGAAGCAGCTCAAGAGGCAG
CTGGAGGAGGCAGAGGAGGAGGCATCTCGGGCACAGGCTGGTCGGAGGCGGCTGCAGCGGGAGCTGGAGG
ACGTCACTGAGTCTGCAGAATCCATGAACCGGGAGGTGACCACGCTGAGGAACAGGCTCCGGCGTGGCCC
ACTTACATTCACCACACGGACTGTGCGCCAGGTGTTCCGGCTGGAAGAGGGCGTGGCTTCTGACGAGGAA
GAGGCTGAAGGAGCTGAACCTGGCTCTGCACCAGGCCAGGAGCCGGAGGCTCCGCCCCCTGCCACACCCC
AAAGCAGCGGTGGAGCAAGCGCAGCCAGTGGTAGCGCGGATCCACCGGTCGCCACCATGGTGAGCAAGGG
CGAGGAGCTGTTCACCGGGGTGGTGCCCATCCTGGTCGAGCTGGACGGCGACGTAAACGGCCACAAGTTC
AGCGTGTCCGGCGAGGGCGAGGGCGATGCCACCTACGGCAAGCTGACCCTGAAGTTCATCTGCACCACCG
GCAAGCTGCCCGTGCCCTGGCCCACCCTCGTGACCACCTTGACCTACGGCGTGCAGTGCTTCGCCCGCTA
CCCCGACCACATGAAGCAGCACGACTTCTTCAAGTCCGCCATGCCCGAAGGCTACGTCCAGGAGCGCACC
ATCTTCTTCAAGGACGACGGCAACTACAAGACCCGCGCCGAGGTGAAGTTCGAGGGCGACACCCTGGTGA
ACCGCATCGAGCTGAAGGGCATCGACTTCAAGGAGGACGGCAACATCCTGGGGCACAAGCTGGAGTACAA
CTACAACAGCCACAAGGTCTATATCACCGCCGACAAGCAGAAGAACGGCATCAAGGTGAACTTCAAGACC
CGCCACAACATCGAGGACGGCAGCGTGCAGCTCGCCGACCACTACCAGCAGAACACCCCCATCGGCGACG
GCCCCGTGCTGCTGCCCGACAACCACTACCTGAGCACCCAGTCCAAGCTGAGCAAAGACCCCAACGAGAA
GCGCGATCACATGGTCCTGCTGGAGTTCGTGACCGCCGCCGGGATCACTCTCGGCATGGACGAGCTGTAC
AAGTAAGCGGCCGCGACTCTAGATCATAATCA
