>Addgene plasmid #54195 | mEmerald-MyosinIIC-N-18 | addgene partial sequence | sequence record 92430 | EGFP-N 5'-CGTCGCCGTCCAGCTCGACCAG-3'
CCTTGCTCACCATGGTGGCGACCGGTGGATCCGCGCTACCACTGGCTGCGCTTGCTCCACCGCTGCTTTG
GGGTGTGGCAGGGGGCGGAGCCTCCGGCTCCTGGCCTGGTGCAGAGCCAGGTTCAGCTCCTTCAGCCTCT
TCCTCGTCAGAAGCCACGCCCTCTTCCAGCCGGAACACCTGGCGCACAGTCCGTGTGGTGAATGTAAGTG
GGCCACGCCGGAGCCTGTTCCTCAGCGTGGTCACCTCCCGGTTCATGGATTCTGCAGACTCAGTGACGTC
CTCCAGCTCCCGCTGCAGCCGCCTCCGACCAGCCTGTGCCCGAGATGCCTCCTCCTCTGCCTCCTCCAGC
TGCCTCTTGAGCTGCTTCAGCCGGAGGTTGCTTTTCTCCAGCTGGTCCCGGACCTGGTCAGCCACCCTGC
GCTCTTCATCCACCTGAAGAACTACCTCCTTCAGCCGCTTCTCAGCTCTGCGTACCAGCTTGCCAGAGAG
GATGCGCTCCCTGCTCTCCTGCTCCAGCTGCTCCTCTGCCTGGGCCAGTTTAGACTCCAGAGCAGCGATC
AGCATTTTCTGCCTGGCTCGGGCTCCAGCATCCTCTTCACCCAAGCGGGCCCGCAGTTCCTGGATCTGCC
GCTCCAGCTGCTGCCGTCCACTCTCGGCCTTGGCTGAGAAACTTCGTTCGGCAGACAGTTCTGTGGTGAG
GGACTCGACCTGTAGCACTAGCTTTCGGTAATGGTCCTTGAGCAGCTCCGAGTTGTTCTGTTCTTCCTCC
AGCTCCTCTTCCAACTGGCTCAGTCGCCCCTCCAGCTGCCGTTTTTCCTCCAGGGTGGCTGCCTTGCTAA
GATTGCCACTGGCCACCTCCTCTGCCATCTCGTCTCTGTCTTGCTGGGCCTGCCTCCGG
