[The description below was written by a language model from this plasmid's Addgene catalogue record.]
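Description:
mEmerald-MyosinIIC-N-18 is a mammalian expression plasmid built on the mEmerald-N1 backbone (about 4.75 kb without insert), designed to produce a fluorescently labelled non-muscle myosin IIC in cultured cells. The insert is the mouse MyosinIIC coding sequence, placed downstream of the CMV promoter, a strong constitutive promoter for mammalian cells. The gene is cloned upstream of the backbone-encoded mEmerald, so the fluorescent protein is fused to the C terminus of the myosin. The "N-18" in the name probably denotes this N1-style arrangement and an 18-residue linker between the two proteins, although the record does not spell this out. The listed 3′ sequencing primer implies that the transcript ends at an SV40 polyadenylation signal. The cloning method is recorded as unknown.

The plasmid is propagated in E. coli as a high-copy construct under kanamycin selection. A neomycin resistance marker allows G418 selection of stably transfected mammalian cells. No feature table is provided, so the specific origin of replication and other backbone elements are not documented here.

mEmerald is a bright green GFP derivative, recorded here with excitation at 487 nm and emission at 509 nm. The fusion is annotated as localizing to the cytoskeleton, so the construct serves as a live- or fixed-cell imaging marker for myosin IIC distribution and dynamics. The associated publication concerns non-muscle myosin II forming a contractile, sarcomere-like network that regulates apical cell junctions and tissue geometry, which fits its use for visualizing this isoform in epithelial cells.
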