Addgene plasmid #54195: mEmerald-MyosinIIC-N-18
Purpose: Localization: Cytoskeleton, Excitation: 487, Emission: 509
Depositing lab: Michael Davidson. Depositing organization: Florida State University, Tallahassee. Publication: NMII forms a contractile transcellular sarcomeric network to regulate apical cell junctions and tissue geometry. Ebrahim S, Fujita T, Millis BA, Kozin E, Ma X, Kawamoto S, Baird MA, Davidson M, Yonemura S, Hisa Y, Conti MA, Adelstein RS, Sakaguchi H, Kachar B. Curr Biol. 2013 Apr 22;23(8):731-6. doi: 10.1016/j.cub.2013.03.039. Epub 2013 Apr 4. PubMed 23562268.
Backbone
  Vector backbone: mEmerald-N1
  Backbone size w/o insert (bp): 4750
  Vector type: Mammalian Expression
  Selectable markers: Neomycin (select with G418)
Growth in bacteria
  Bacterial resistance: Kanamycin, 50 μg/mL
  Growth temperature: 37°C
  Growth strain: DH5alpha
  Copy number: High Copy
Gene/Insert
  Gene/Insert name: MyosinIIC (alt name: NM_001271540)
  Species: M. musculus (mouse)
  Promoter: CMV
  Tag / fusion protein: mEmerald (C terminal on backbone)
  Cloning method: Unknown
  Sequencing primers: 5′ CMV-F; 3′ SV40pA-R
Terms and licenses: Academic/Nonprofit Terms; Industry Terms
Depositor comments: . Excitation = 487; Emission = 509. Localization data: Cytoskeleton
How to cite: mEmerald-MyosinIIC-N-18 was a gift from Michael Davidson (Addgene plasmid # 54195 ; http://n2t.net/addgene:54195 ; RRID:Addgene_54195)
